Addgene plasmid #191464: ER-G-Ca-FLITS-KDEL
Purpose: Genetically encoded calcium sensor (GECI) G-Ca-FLITS that reports with a lifetime change
Depositing lab: Dorus Gadella. Publication: A green lifetime biosensor for calcium that remains bright over its full dynamic range. van der Linden FH, Thornquist SC, Ter Beek RM, Huijts JY, Hink MA, Gadella TWJ, Maimon G, Goedhart J. eLife. 2025 Dec 19;14:RP105086. doi: 10.7554/eLife.105086. PubMed 41416770.
Backbone
  Vector backbone: pEGFP-N1
  Backbone manufacturer: Clontech
  Vector type: Mammalian Expression
Growth in bacteria
  Bacterial resistance: Kanamycin, 50 μg/mL
  Growth temperature: 37°C
  Growth strain: DH5alpha
  Copy number: High Copy
Gene/Insert
  Gene/Insert name: G-Ca-FLITS
  Species: Synthetic
  Tag / fusion protein: ER (N terminal on insert); KDEL (C terminal on insert)
  Cloning method: Restriction Enzyme; 5′ cloning site AgeI (not destroyed); 3′ cloning site BsrGI (not destroyed)
Terms and licenses: Academic/Nonprofit Terms; Industry Terms: Not Available to Industry
How to cite: ER-G-Ca-FLITS-KDEL was a gift from Dorus Gadella (Addgene plasmid # 191464 ; http://n2t.net/addgene:191464 ; RRID:Addgene_191464)
