[The description below was written by a language model from this plasmid's Addgene catalogue record and pLannotate feature annotations shown in this document.]
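Description:
ER-G-Ca-FLITS-KDEL is a mammalian expression plasmid built on the pEGFP-N1 backbone that directs the genetically encoded calcium indicator G-Ca-FLITS to the endoplasmic reticulum. It is a 5,363 nt high-copy plasmid that replicates in E. coli from a ColE1/pUC-type origin and also carries an f1 phage origin. A single Tn5 NeoR/KanR (aminoglycoside phosphotransferase) gene sits behind tandem bacterial (bla) and SV40 early promoters and is terminated by the HSV TK polyadenylation signal. It therefore gives kanamycin resistance in bacteria and can support G418 selection in mammalian cells. The short "ble", "large T antigen" and bGH poly(A) fragments in the automated annotation appear to be partial matches to backbone sequence rather than functional elements.

The sensor is expressed from the human CMV immediate early enhancer and promoter and terminated by the SV40 poly(A) signal. The synthetic G-Ca-FLITS coding sequence was inserted between AgeI and BsrGI sites, both of which are retained. The annotation tool labels this region as a GCaMP2 fragment, which reflects similarity to a fluorescent-protein-based calcium sensor, not the identity of the insert. Upstream, the feature table shows a chicken lysozyme signal sequence, which matches the N-terminal "ER" tag in the catalogue entry and routes the protein into the secretory pathway. The C-terminal KDEL motif is the standard ER retention and retrieval signal that keeps the protein in the lumen.

G-Ca-FLITS reports calcium through a change in fluorescence lifetime rather than intensity alone. The associated publication describes it as a green biosensor that remains bright over its full dynamic range. This version suits lifetime-based imaging of calcium within the ER of transfected mammalian cells.
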