Features (pLannotate 1.2.2; 16 found; start..end, strand, type, name):
      6..309     +  enhancer       CMV enhancer: human cytomegalovirus immediate early enhancer
    310..513     +  promoter       CMV promoter: human cytomegalovirus (CMV) immediate early promoter
    536..579     +  misc_feature   MCS (fragment): multiple cloning site
    586..639     +  sig_peptide    lysozyme signal sequence: signal sequence of chicken lysozyme
    688..1953    +  CDS            GCaMP2 (fragment): GCaMP2 is a basic (constitutively fluorescent) green fluorescent protein published in 2006, derived from Aequorea victoria.
   1990..2073    +  CDS            large T antigen (fragment): large T antigen from SV40 (simian virus 40)
   2096..2217    +  polyA_signal   SV40 poly(A) signal: SV40 polyadenylation signal
   2251..2679    -  rep_origin     f1 ori (sequence partly withheld): f1 bacteriophage origin of replication; arrow indicates direction of (+) strand synthesis
   2706..2810    +  promoter       AmpR promoter: bla
   2812..3169    +  promoter       SV40 promoter: SV40 enhancer and early promoter
   3204..3998    +  CDS            NeoR/KanR: aminoglycoside phosphotransferase from Tn5; aph(3')-II (or nptII); confers resistance to neomycin, kanamycin, and G418 (Geneticin®)
   4019..4171    +  CDS            ble (fragment): BLE_KLEPN - Experimental evidence at protein level: Swiss-Prot protein existence level 1. Binding protein with a strong affinity to the bleomycin family of antibiotics. Binds to CL990; an antimitotic-antibiotic compound. From Klebsiella pneumoniae.
   4230..4277    +  polyA_signal   HSV TK poly(A) signal: herpes simplex virus thymidine kinase polyadenylation signal (Cole and Stacy, 1985)
   4368..4384    -  polyA_signal   bGH poly(A) signal (fragment): bovine growth hormone polyadenylation signal
   4606..5194    +  rep_origin     ori: high-copy-number ColE1/pMB1/pBR322/pUC origin of replication
   5309..5363    +  enhancer       CMV enhancer (fragment): human cytomegalovirus immediate early enhancer
>Addgene plasmid #191464 | ER-G-Ca-FLITS-KDEL | addgene full sequence | sequence record 377505 | Addgene NGS Result
TTCCGCGTTACATAACTTACGGTAAATGGCCCGCCTGGCTGACCGCCCAACGACCCCCGCCCATTGACGT
CAATAATGACGTATGTTCCCATAGTAACGCCAATAGGGACTTTCCATTGACGTCAATGGGTGGAGTATTT
ACGGTAAACTGCCCACTTGGCAGTACATCAAGTGTATCATATGCCAAGTACGCCCCCTATTGACGTCAAT
GACGGTAAATGGCCCGCCTGGCATTATGCCCAGTACATGACCTTATGGGACTTTCCTACTTGGCAGTACA
TCTACGTATTAGTCATCGCTATTACCATGGTGATGCGGTTTTGGCAGTACATCAATGGGCGTGGATAGCG
GTTTGACTCACGGGGATTTCCAAGTCTCCACCCCATTGACGTCAATGGGAGTTTGTTTTGGCACCAAAAT
CAACGGGACTTTCCAAAATGTCGTAACAACTCCGCCCCATTGACGCAAATGGGCGGTAGGCGTGTACGGT
GGGAGGTCTATATAAGCAGAGCTGGTTTAGTGAACCGTCAGATCCGCTAGCGCTACCGGACTCAGATCTC
GAGCTCAAGCTTCGAATTCGCCACCATGAGGTCTTTGCTAATCTTGGTGCTTTGCTTCCTGCCCCTGGCT
GCTCTGGGGAAAGTCTTTGGACGATGTGAGCTGGCAGCGGCTATGAAGCCACCGGTCGCCACCATGGTCG
ACTCTTCACGTCGTAAGTGGAATAAGGCAGGTCACGCAGTCAGAGCTATAGGTCGGCTGAGCTCACCCGT
GGCTGTCTATATCACCGCCGACAAGCAGAAGAACGGCATCAAGGCCAACTTCAAGATCCGCCACAACATC
GAGGACGGCGGCGTGCAGCTCGCCGACCACTACCAGCAGAACACCCCCATCGGCGACGGCCCCGTGCTGC
TGCCCGACAACCACTACCTGAGCTACCAGTCCAAGCTGAGCAAAGACCCCAACGAGAAGCGCGATCACAT
GGTCCTACTGGAGTTCGTGACCGCCGCCGGGATCACTCTCGGCATGGACGAGCTGTACCAGGGTGGCAGC
GGTGGCATGGTGAGCAAGGGCGAGGAGCTGTTCACCGGGGTGGTGCCCATCCTGGTCGAGCTGGACGGCG
ACGTAAACGGCCACAAGTTCAGCGTGTCCGGCGAGGGCGAGGGCGATGCCACCTACGGCAAGCTGACCCT
GAAGTTCATCTGCACCACCGGCAAGCTGCCCGTGCCCTGGCCCACCCTCGTGACCACCCTGTCCTGGGGC
GTGCAGTGCTTCGCCCGCTACCCCGACCACATGAAGCAGCACGACTTCTTCAAGTCCGCCATGCCCGAAG
GCTACGTCCAGGAGCGCACCATCTTCTTCAAGGACGACGGCAACTACAAGACCCGCGCCGAGGTGAAGTT
CGAGGGCGACACCCTGGTGAACCGCATCGAGCTGAAGGGCATCGACTTCAAGGAGGACGGCAACATCCTG
GGGCACAAGCTGGAGTACAACTACTATAGCGACGATACGCGTGACCAACTGACTGAAGAGCAGATCGCAG
AATTTAAAGAGGCTTTCTCCCTATTTGACAAGGACGGGGATGGGACGATAACAACCAAGGAGCTGGGGAC
GGTGATGCGGTCTCTGGGGCAGAACCCCACAGAAGCAGAGCTGCAGGACATGATCAATGAAGTAGATGCC
GACGGTGACGGCACATTCGACTTCCCTGAGTTCCTGACGATGATGGCAAGAAAAATGAATGACACAGACA
GTGAAGAGGAAATTAGAGAAGCGTTCCGCGTGTTTGATAAGGACGGCAATGGCTACATCGGCGCAGCAGA
GCTTCGCCACGTGATGACAGACCTTGGAGAGAAGTTAACAGATGAGGAGGTTGATGAAATGATCAGGGTA
GCAGACATCGATGGGGATGGTCAGGTAAACTACGAAGAGTTTGTCCAAATGATGACAGCGAAGGTGTACA
AGGATGAATTGTAAGCGGCCGCGACTCTAGATCATAATCAGCCATACCACATTTGTAGAGGTTTTACTTG
CTTTAAAAAACCTCCCACACCTCCCCCTGAACCTGAAACATAAAATGAATGCAATTGTTGTTGTTAACTT
GTTTATTGCAGCTTATAATGGTTACAAATAAAGCAATAGCATCACAAATTTCACAAATAAAGCATTTTTT
TCACTGCATTCTAGTTGTGGTTTGTCCAAACTCATCAATGTATCTTAAGGCGTAAATTGTAAGCGTTAAT
ATTTTGTTAAAATTCGCGTTAAATTTTTGTTAAATCAGCTCATTTTTTAACCAATAGGCCGAAATCGGCA
AAATCCCTTATAAATCAAAAGAATAGACCGAGATAGGGT
[37 nt withheld, positions 2350-2386]
AAAGAACGTGGACTCCAACGTCAAAGG
[49 nt withheld, positions 2414-2462]
T
[91 nt withheld, positions 2464-2554]
G
[124 nt withheld, positions 2556-2679]
CAGGTGGCACTTTTCGGGGAAATGTGCGCGGAACCCCTATTTGTTTATTTTTCTAAATACATTCAAATAT
GTATCCGCTCATGAGACAATAACCCTGATAAATGCTTCAATAATATTGAAAAAGGAAGAGTCCTGAGGCG
GAAAGAACCAGCTGTGGAATGTGTGTCAGTTAGGGTGTGGAAAGTCCCCAGGCTCCCCAGCAGGCAGAAG
TATGCAAAGCATGCATCTCAATTAGTCAGCAACCAGGTGTGGAAAGTCCCCAGGCTCCCCAGCAGGCAGA
AGTATGCAAAGCATGCATCTCAATTAGTCAGCAACCATAGTCCCGCCCCTAACTCCGCCCATCCCGCCCC
TAACTCCGCCCAGTTCCGCCCATTCTCCGCCCCATGGCTGACTAATTTTTTTTATTTATGCAGAGGCCGA
GGCCGCCTCGGCCTCTGAGCTATTCCAGAAGTAGTGAGGAGGCTTTTTTGGAGGCCTAGGCTTTTGCAAA
GATCGATCAAGAGACAGGATGAGGATCGTTTCGCATGATTGAACAAGATGGATTGCACGCAGGTTCTCCG
GCCGCTTGGGTGGAGAGGCTATTCGGCTATGACTGGGCACAACAGACAATCGGCTGCTCTGATGCCGCCG
TGTTCCGGCTGTCAGCGCAGGGGCGCCCGGTTCTTTTTGTCAAGACCGACCTGTCCGGTGCCCTGAATGA
ACTGCAAGACGAGGCAGCGCGGCTATCGTGGCTGGCCACGACGGGCGTTCCTTGCGCAGCTGTGCTCGAC
GTTGTCACTGAAGCGGGAAGGGACTGGCTGCTATTGGGCGAAGTGCCGGGGCAGGATCTCCTGTCATCTC
ACCTTGCTCCTGCCGAGAAAGTATCCATCATGGCTGATGCAATGCGGCGGCTGCATACGCTTGATCCGGC
TACCTGCCCATTCGACCACCAAGCGAAACATCGCATCGAGCGAGCACGTACTCGGATGGAAGCCGGTCTT
GTCGATCAGGATGATCTGGACGAAGAGCATCAGGGGCTCGCGCCAGCCGAACTGTTCGCCAGGCTCAAGG
CGAGCATGCCCGACGGCGAGGATCTCGTCGTGACCCATGGCGATGCCTGCTTGCCGAATATCATGGTGGA
AAATGGCCGCTTTTCTGGATTCATCGACTGTGGCCGGCTGGGTGTGGCGGACCGCTATCAGGACATAGCG
TTGGCTACCCGTGATATTGCTGAAGAGCTTGGCGGCGAATGGGCTGACCGCTTCCTCGTGCTTTACGGTA
TCGCCGCTCCCGATTCGCAGCGCATCGCCTTCTATCGCCTTCTTGACGAGTTCTTCTGAGCGGGACTCTG
GGGTTCGAAATGACCGACCAAGCGACGCCCAACCTGCCATCACGAGATTTCGATTCCACCGCCGCCTTCT
ATGAAAGGTTGGGCTTCGGAATCGTTTTCCGGGACGCCGGCTGGATGATCCTCCAGCGCGGGGATCTCAT
GCTGGAGTTCTTCGCCCACCCTAGGGGGAGGCTAACTGAAACACGGAAGGAGACAATACCGGAAGGAACC
CGCGCTATGACGGCAATAAAAAGACAGAATAAAACGCACGGTGTTGGGTCGTTTGTTCATAAACGCGGGG
TTCGGTCCCAGGGCTGGCACTCTGTCGATACCCCACCGAGACCCCATTGGGGCCAATACGCCCGCGTTTC
TTCCTTTTCCCCACCCCACCCCCCAAGTTCGGGTGAAGGCCCAGGGCTCGCAGCCAACGTCGGGGCGGCA
GGCCCTGCCATAGCCTCAGGTTACTCATATATACTTTAGATTGATTTAAAACTTCATTTTTAATTTAAAA
GGATCTAGGTGAAGATCCTTTTTGATAATCTCATGACCAAAATCCCTTAACGTGAGTTTTCGTTCCACTG
AGCGTCAGACCCCGTAGAAAAGATCAAAGGATCTTCTTGAGATCCTTTTTTTCTGCGCGTAATCTGCTGC
TTGCAAACAAAAAAACCACCGCTACCAGCGGTGGTTTGTTTGCCGGATCAAGAGCTACCAACTCTTTTTC
CGAAGGTAACTGGCTTCAGCAGAGCGCAGATACCAAATACTGTTCTTCTAGTGTAGCCGTAGTTAGGCCA
CCACTTCAAGAACTCTGTAGCACCGCCTACATACCTCGCTCTGCTAATCCTGTTACCAGTGGCTGCTGCC
AGTGGCGATAAGTCGTGTCTTACCGGGTTGGACTCAAGACGATAGTTACCGGATAAGGCGCAGCGGTCGG
GCTGAACGGGGGGTTCGTGCACACAGCCCAGCTTGGAGCGAACGACCTACACCGAACTGAGATACCTACA
GCGTGAGCTATGAGAAAGCGCCACGCTTCCCGAAGGGAGAAAGGCGGACAGGTATCCGGTAAGCGGCAGG
GTCGGAACAGGAGAGCGCACGAGGGAGCTTCCAGGGGGAAACGCCTGGTATCTTTATAGTCCTGTCGGGT
TTCGCCACCTCTGACTTGAGCGTCGATTTTTGTGATGCTCGTCAGGGGGGCGGAGCCTATGGAAAAACGC
CAGCAACGCGGCCTTTTTACGGTTCCTGGCCTTTTGCTGGCCTTTTGCTCACATGTTCTTTCCTGCGTTA
TCCCCTGATTCTGTGGATAACCGTATTACCGCCATGCATTAGTTATTAATAGTAATCAATTACGGGGTCA
TTAGTTCATAGCCCATATATGGAG
